Addgene plasmid #118048: phCMV-IE1
Purpose: GBPart - Cytomegalovirus enhancer and promoter for constitutive high level expression in mammalian cells
Depositing lab: Koen Venken. Depositing organization: Baylor College of Medicine. Publication: Examining multiple cellular pathways at once using multiplex hextuple luciferase assaying. Sarrion-Perdigones A, Chang L, Gonzalez Y, Gallego-Flores T, Young DW, Venken KJT. Nat Commun. 2019 Dec 13;10(1):5710. doi: 10.1038/s41467-019-13651-y. PubMed 31836712.
Backbone
  Vector backbone: pMB1
  Backbone manufacturer: Twist Bioscience
  Backbone size w/o insert (bp): 2243
  Total vector size (bp): 2843
  Vector type: Mammalian Expression, Synthetic Biology
Growth in bacteria
  Bacterial resistance: Ampicillin, 100 μg/mL
  Growth temperature: 37°C
  Growth strain: DH5alpha
  Copy number: High Copy
Gene/Insert
  Gene/Insert name: Cytomegalovirus enhancer and promoter
  Species: Synthetic; Cytomegalovirus
  Insert size (bp): 600
  Promoter: CMV
  Cloning method: Unknown
  Sequencing primers: 5′ GTAAAACGACGGCCAGT; 3′ GTCATAGCTGTTTCCTG
Terms and licenses: Academic/Nonprofit Terms; Industry Terms: Not Available to Industry
Depositor comments: Insert can be released with BsaI
How to cite: phCMV-IE1 was a gift from Koen Venken (Addgene plasmid # 118048 ; http://n2t.net/addgene:118048 ; RRID:Addgene_118048)
