[The description below was written by a language model from this plasmid's Addgene catalogue record and pLannotate feature annotations shown in this document.]
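Description:
phCMV-IE1 is a small (about 2.8 kb) part-donor plasmid from a GoldenBraid-style ("GBPart") modular cloning collection. It carries the human cytomegalovirus immediate-early enhancer and promoter as a reusable regulatory module rather than as part of a complete expression cassette. The backbone is a synthetic pMB1-type cloning vector from a commercial gene-synthesis supplier. It is maintained at high copy in E. coli through a ColE1/pMB1-family origin and selected with ampicillin via a β-lactamase gene driven by its own bla promoter. The annotation also picks up a short lacZα remnant and a sequence matching a Gateway attB1 site in the backbone. The record assigns no function to either, and they are probably vestigial or incidental matches.

The roughly 600 bp insert consists of the CMV enhancer immediately followed by the CMV core promoter, in the same orientation. No coding sequence, reporter, tag or polyadenylation signal lies downstream, so the plasmid does not itself express anything in mammalian cells despite its "mammalian expression" classification. According to the depositor, the insert can be released with BsaI, a type IIS enzyme that cuts outside its recognition site and leaves defined overhangs. This allows the promoter part to be joined in a set order with coding and terminator parts to build transcriptional units. The stated purpose is to provide strong constitutive expression in mammalian cells. The associated publication concerns multiplexed luciferase reporter assays, so this part was presumably used to drive a constitutive reporter in such assemblies, although the record does not specify which downstream parts it was combined with.
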