Features (pLannotate 1.2.2; 7 found; start..end, strand, type, name):
     48..351     +  enhancer       CMV enhancer: human cytomegalovirus immediate early enhancer
    352..555     +  promoter       CMV promoter: human cytomegalovirus (CMV) immediate early promoter
    841..1429    -  rep_origin     ori: high-copy-number ColE1/pMB1/pBR322/pUC origin of replication
   1546..1570    -  protein_bind   attB1: mutant version of attB; recombination site for the Gateway® BP reaction BP Clonase™
   1670..2530    -  CDS            AmpR: β-lactamase; bla; confers resistance to ampicillin, carbenicillin, and related antibiotics
   2531..2635    -  promoter       AmpR promoter: bla
   2722..2765    -  CDS            lacZα (fragment): LacZα fragment of β-galactosidase; lacZ fragment
>Addgene plasmid #118048 | phCMV-IE1 | addgene full sequence | sequence record 240981 | Addgene NGS Result
TAATCAATTACGGGGTCATTAGTTCATAGCCCATATATGGAGTTCCGCGTTACATAACTTACGGTAAATG
GCCCGCCTGGCTGACCGCCCAACGACCCCCGCCCATTGACGTCAATAATGACGTATGTTCCCATAGTAAC
GCCAATAGGGACTTTCCATTGACGTCAATGGGTGGAGTATTTACGGTAAACTGCCCACTTGGCAGTACAT
CAAGTGTATCATATGCCAAGTACGCCCCCTATTGACGTCAATGACGGTAAATGGCCCGCCTGGCATTATG
CCCAGTACATGACCTTATGGGACTTTCCTACTTGGCAGTACATCTACGTATTAGTCATCGCTATTACCAT
GGTGATGCGGTTTTGGCAGTACATCAATGGGCGTGGATAGCGGTTTGACTCACGGGGATTTCCAAGTCTC
CACCCCATTGACGTCAATGGGAGTTTGTTTTGGCACCAAAATCAACGGGACTTTCCAAAATGTCGTAACA
ACTCCGCCCCATTGACGCAAATGGGCGGTAGGCGTGTACGGTGGGAGGTCTATATAAGCAGAGCTGGTTT
AGTGAACCGTCAGATCAAGCTCAAATGAGAGACCACTGGTTATCTCGGCACAGACGGATGATAAGTCTGC
GATGGTGGATGCATGTGTCATGGTCATAGCTGTTTCCTGTGTGAAATTGTTATCCGCTCAGAGGGCACAA
TCCTATTCCGCGCTATCCGACAATCTCCAAGACATTAGGTGGAGTTCAGTTCGGCGTATGGCATATGTCG
CTGGAAAGAACATGTGAGCAAAAGGCCAGCAAAAGGCCAGGAACCGTAAAAAGGCCGCGTTGCTGGCGTT
TTTCCATAGGCTCCGCCCCCCTGACGAGCATCACAAAAATCGACGCTCAAGTCAGAGGTGGCGAAACCCG
ACAGGACTATAAAGATACCAGGCGTTTCCCCCTGGAAGCTCCCTCGTGCGCTCTCCTGTTCCGACCCTGC
CGCTTACCGGATACCTGTCCGCCTTTCTCCCTTCGGGAAGCGTGGCGCTTTCTCATAGCTCACGCTGTAG
GTATCTCAGTTCGGTGTAGGTCGTTCGCTCCAAGCTGGGCTGTGTGCACGAACCCCCCGTTCAGCCCGAC
CGCTGCGCCTTATCCGGTAACTATCGTCTTGAGTCCAACCCGGTAAGACACGACTTATCGCCACTGGCAG
CAGCCACTGGTAACAGGATTAGCAGAGCGAGGTATGTAGGCGGTGCTACAGAGTTCTTGAAGTGGTGGCC
TAACTACGGCTACACTAGAAGAACAGTATTTGGTATCTGCGCTCTGCTGAAGCCAGTTACCTTCGGAAAA
AGAGTTGGTAGCTCTTGATCCGGCAAACAAACCACCGCTGGTAGCGGTGGTTTTTTTGTTTGCAAGCAGC
AGATTACGCGCAGAAAAAAAGGATCTCAAGAAGATCCTTTGATCTTTTCTACGGGGTCTGACGCTCTATT
CAACAAAGCCGCCGTCCCGTCAAGTCAGCGTAAATGGGTAGGGGGCTTCAAATCGTCCTCGTGATACCAA
TTCGGAGCCTGCTTTTTTGTACAAACTTGTTGATAATGGCAATTCAAGGATCTTCACCTAGATCCTTTTA
AATTAAAAATGAAGTTTTAAATCAATCTAAAGTATATATGAGTAAACTTGGTCTGACAGTTACCAATGCT
TAATCAGTGAGGCACCTATCTCAGCGATCTGTCTATTTCGTTCATCCATAGTTGCCTGACTCCCCGTCGT
GTAGATAACTACGATACGGGAGGGCTTACCATCTGGCCCCAGTGCTGCAATGATACCGCGAGAGCCACGC
TCACCGGCTCCAGATTTATCAGCAATAAACCAGCCAGCCGGAAGGGCCGAGCGCAGAAGTGGTCCTGCAA
CTTTATCCGCCTCCATCCAGTCTATTAATTGTTGCCGGGAAGCTAGAGTAAGTAGTTCGCCAGTTAATAG
TTTGCGCAACGTTGTTGCCATTGCTACAGGCATCGTGGTGTCACGCTCGTCGTTTGGTATGGCTTCATTC
AGCTCCGGTTCCCAACGATCAAGGCGAGTTACATGATCCCCCATGTTGTGCAAAAAAGCGGTTAGCTCCT
TCGGTCCTCCGATCGTTGTCAGAAGTAAGTTGGCCGCAGTGTTATCACTCATGGTTATGGCAGCACTGCA
TAATTCTCTTACTGTCATGCCATCCGTAAGATGCTTTTCTGTGACTGGTGAGTACTCAACCAAGTCATTC
TGAGAATAGTGTATGCGGCGACCGAGTTGCTCTTGCCCGGCGTCAATACGGGATAATACCGCGCCACATA
GCAGAACTTTAAAAGTGCTCATCATTGGAAAACGTTCTTCGGGGCGAAAACTCTCAAGGATCTTACCGCT
GTTGAGATCCAGTTCGATGTAACCCACTCGTGCACCCAACTGATCTTCAGCATCTTTTACTTTCACCAGC
GTTTCTGGGTGAGCAAAAACAGGAAGGCAAAATGCCGCAAAAAAGGGAATAAGGGCGACACGGAAATGTT
GAATACTCATACTCTTCCTTTTTCAATATTATTGAAGCATTTATCAGGGTTATTGTCTCATGAGCGGATA
CATATTTGAATGTATTTAGAAAAATAAACAAATAGGGGTTCCGCGCACATTTCCCCGAAAAGTGCCAGAT
ACCTGAAACAAAACCCATCGTACGGCCAAGGAAGTCTCCAATAACTGTGATCCACCACAAGCGCCAGGGT
TTTCCCAGTCACGACGTTGTAAAACGACGGCCAGTCATGCATAATCCGCACGCATCTGGAATAAGGGTCA
ATCTGCCGCAATCCAGTCTGGTCTCAGGAGTAGTTATTAATAG
